Addgene plasmid #76809: PANK2 gRNA (BRDN0001149459)
Purpose: 3rd generation lentiviral gRNA plasmid targeting human PANK2
Depositing lab: John Doench & David Root. Depositing organization: Broad Institute. Publication: Optimized sgRNA design to maximize activity and minimize off-target effects of CRISPR-Cas9. Doench JG, Fusi N, Sullender M, Hegde M, Vaimberg EW, Donovan KF, Smith I, Tothova Z, Wilen C, Orchard R, Virgin HW, Listgarten J, Root DE. Nat Biotechnol. 2016 Jan 18. doi: 10.1038/nbt.3437. PubMed 26780180.
Backbone
  Vector backbone: lentiGuide-Puro
  Backbone manufacturer: Zhang Lab (Addgene plasmid # 52963)
  Vector type: Mammalian Expression, Lentiviral, CRISPR
  Selectable markers: Puromycin
Growth in bacteria
  Bacterial resistance: Ampicillin, 100 μg/mL
  Growth temperature: 37°C
  Growth strain: DH5alpha
  Copy number: High Copy
Gene/Insert
  Gene/Insert name: PANK2 (alt name: NM_024960.4)
  gRNA/shRNA sequence: ACTCAGTCGGATTCAATGGA
  Species: H. sapiens (human)
  Entrez Gene: PANK2 (a.k.a. C20orf48, HARP, HSS, NBIA1, PKAN)
  Promoter: hU6
  Cloning method: Unknown
  Sequencing primers: 5′ U6-F; 3′ pS2-R
Terms and licenses: Academic/Nonprofit Terms; Industry Terms: Not Available to Industry
Depositor comments: The gRNA was designed to target the following Genbank reference sequence(s): NM_024960.4,NM_153638.2,NM_153640.2. Note that this plasmid does NOT contain Cas9. It should be used in conjunction with lentiCas9-Blast (Addgene #52962) or otherwise with cell lines already expressing Cas9. Browse the full kinome gRNA library at http://www.addgene.org/pooled-library/broadgpp-human-kinome/ or visit http://www.broadinstitute.org/rnai/public/ for detailed protocols and information.
How to cite: PANK2 gRNA (BRDN0001149459) was a gift from John Doench & David Root (Addgene plasmid # 76809 ; http://n2t.net/addgene:76809 ; RRID:Addgene_76809)
