[The description below was written by a language model from this plasmid's Addgene catalogue record and pLannotate feature annotations shown in this document.]
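Description:
PANK2 gRNA (BRDN0001149459) is a third-generation lentiviral CRISPR guide plasmid built on the lentiGuide-Puro backbone, carrying a single guide RNA directed against human PANK2 (pantothenate kinase 2). The guide was designed to match several PANK2 reference transcripts and belongs to a human kinome gRNA collection. In bacteria the 8.3 kb plasmid is maintained through a high-copy ColE1/pUC-type origin and selected with ampicillin via the β-lactamase gene. An f1 origin, an SV40 origin and remnants of the lac region and T7/T3 promoters are also present in the backbone.

The transfer cassette is framed by an RSV promoter fused to a truncated HIV-1 5' LTR, which makes genomic RNA production Tat-independent, and by a self-inactivating ΔU3 3' LTR followed by an SV40 polyadenylation signal. Between them lie the Ψ packaging signal with a partial gag sequence, the Rev response element for nuclear export of the unspliced viral RNA, and a cPPT/CTS that aids nuclear import in target cells. The human U6 RNA polymerase III promoter drives the PANK2-specific spacer joined to the Streptococcus pyogenes Cas9 guide scaffold. Downstream, an EF-1α core promoter with its intron A expresses puromycin N-acetyltransferase for selection of transduced mammalian cells, with a WPRE to enhance transcript expression.

The plasmid does not encode Cas9, so it is intended for use alongside a separate Cas9 lentivirus such as lentiCas9-Blast, or in cells that already express Cas9. In that setting it delivers stable guide expression for targeting PANK2 in human cells.
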