Features (pLannotate 1.2.2; 29 found; start..end, strand, type, name):
     14..80      +  CDS            small t antigen (fragment): SV40 (simian virus 40) small t antigen
    106..317     +  promoter       EF-1α core promoter: core promoter for human elongation factor EF-1α
    318..1256    +  intron         EF-1α intron A: intron upstream of the start codon of human EF-1α
   1278..1877    +  CDS            PuroR (fragment): puromycin N-acetyltransferase; pac from Streptomyces; confers resistance to puromycin
   1893..2481    +  misc_feature   WPRE: woodchuck hepatitis virus posttranscriptional regulatory element
   2532..2551    +  misc_feature   cPPT/CTS (fragment): central polypurine tract and central termination sequence of HIV-1
   2553..2786    +  LTR            3' LTR (ΔU3): self-inactivating 3' long terminal repeat (LTR) from HIV-1
   2864..2985    +  polyA_signal   SV40 poly(A) signal: SV40 polyadenylation signal
   3025..3160    +  rep_origin     SV40 ori: SV40 origin of replication
   3181..3199    -  promoter       T7 promoter: promoter for bacteriophage T7 RNA polymerase
   3207..3362    +  CDS            lacZα (fragment): LacZα fragment of β-galactosidase; lacZ fragment
   3367..3795    +  rep_origin     f1 ori (sequence partly withheld): f1 bacteriophage origin of replication; arrow indicates direction of (+) strand synthesis
   3848..3952    +  promoter       AmpR promoter: bla
   3953..4813    +  CDS            AmpR: β-lactamase; bla; confers resistance to ampicillin, carbenicillin, and related antibiotics
   4984..5572    +  rep_origin     ori: high-copy-number ColE1/pMB1/pBR322/pUC origin of replication
   5755..5847    +  CDS            lacI (fragment): lac repressor; lacI; The lac repressor binds to the lac operator to inhibit transcription in E. coli. This inhibition can be relieved by adding lactose or isopropyl-β-D-thiogalactopyranoside (IPTG).
   5860..5881    +  protein_bind   CAP binding site: CAP binding activates transcription in the presence of cAMP. E. coli catabolite activator protein
   5896..5926    +  promoter       lac promoter: promoter for the E. coli lac operon
   5934..5950    +  protein_bind   lac operator: The lac repressor binds to the lac operator to inhibit transcription in E. coli. This inhibition can be relieved by adding lactose or isopropyl-β-D-thiogalactopyranoside (IPTG). lac repressor encoded by lacI
   5995..6013    +  promoter       T3 promoter: promoter for bacteriophage T3 RNA polymerase
   6041..6267    +  promoter       RSV promoter: Rous sarcoma virus enhancer/promoter
   6268..6448    +  LTR            5' LTR (truncated): truncated 5' long terminal repeat (LTR) from HIV-1
   6495..6620    +  misc_feature   HIV-1 Ψ: packaging signal of human immunodeficiency virus type 1
   6604..6967    +  CDS            HIV-1 gag (fragment): gag protein from human immunodeficiency virus 1; gag
   7113..7346    +  misc_feature   RRE: The Rev response element (RRE) of HIV-1 allows for Rev-dependent mRNA export from the nucleus to the cytoplasm.
   7723..7749    +  CDS            Rev (fragment): human immunodeficiency virus 1 (HIV-1) Rev protein; rev; enhances nuclear export of unspliced and incompletely spliced viral mRNAs
   7753..7993    +  promoter       U6 promoter: RNA polymerase III promoter for human U6 snRNA
   8023..8098    +  misc_RNA       gRNA scaffold: guide RNA scaffold for the Streptococcus pyogenes CRISPR/Cas9 system
   8154..8271    +  misc_feature   cPPT/CTS: central polypurine tract and central termination sequence of HIV-1
>Addgene plasmid #76809 | PANK2 gRNA (BRDN0001149459) | addgene full sequence | sequence record 186548 | Addgene Assembled Sequence
CCCGGGTGCAAAGATGGATAAAGTTTTAAACAGAGAGGAATCTTTGCAGCTAATGGACCTTCTAGGTCTT
GAAAGGAGTGGGAATTGGCTCCGGTGCCCGTCAGTGGGCAGAGCGCACATCGCCCACAGTCCCCGAGAAG
TTGGGGGGAGGGGTCGGCAATTGATCCGGTGCCTAGAGAAGGTGGCGCGGGGTAAACTGGGAAAGTGATG
TCGTGTACTGGCTCCGCCTTTTTCCCGAGGGTGGGGGAGAACCGTATATAAGTGCAGTAGTCGCCGTGAA
CGTTCTTTTTCGCAACGGGTTTGCCGCCAGAACACAGGTAAGTGCCGTGTGTGGTTCCCGCGGGCCTGGC
CTCTTTACGGGTTATGGCCCTTGCGTGCCTTGAATTACTTCCACCTGGCTGCAGTACGTGATTCTTGATC
CCGAGCTTCGGGTTGGAAGTGGGTGGGAGAGTTCGAGGCCTTGCGCTTAAGGAGCCCCTTCGCCTCGTGC
TTGAGTTGAGGCCTGGCCTGGGCGCTGGGGCCGCCGCGTGCGAATCTGGTGGCACCTTCGCGCCTGTCTC
GCTGCTTTCGATAAGTCTCTAGCCATTTAAAATTTTTGATGACCTGCTGCGACGCTTTTTTTCTGGCAAG
ATAGTCTTGTAAATGCGGGCCAAGATCTGCACACTGGTATTTCGGTTTTTGGGGCCGCGGGCGGCGACGG
GGCCCGTGCGTCCCAGCGCACATGTTCGGCGAGGCGGGGCCTGCGAGCGCGGCCACCGAGAATCGGACGG
GGGTAGTCTCAAGCTGGCCGGCCTGCTCTGGTGCCTGGCCTCGCGCCGCCGTGTATCGCCCCGCCCTGGG
CGGCAAGGCTGGCCCGGTCGGCACCAGTTGCGTGAGCGGAAAGATGGCCGCTTCCCGGCCCTGCTGCAGG
GAGCTCAAAATGGAGGACGCGGCGCTCGGGAGAGCGGGCGGGTGAGTCACCCACACAAAGGAAAAGGGCC
TTTCCGTCCTCAGCCGTCGCTTCATGTGACTCCACGGAGTACCGGGCGCCGTCCAGGCACCTCGATTAGT
TCTCGAGCTTTTGGAGTACGTCGTCTTTAGGTTGGGGGGAGGGGTTTTATGCGATGGAGTTTCCCCACAC
TGAGTGGGTGGAGACTGAAGTTAGGCCAGCTTGGCACTTGATGTAATTCTCCTTGGAATTTGCCCTTTTT
GAGTTTGGATCTTGGTTCATTCTCAAGCCTCAGACAGTGGTTCAAAGTTTTTTTCTTCCATTTCAGGTGT
CGTGACGTACGGCCACCATGACCGAGTACAAGCCCACGGTGCGCCTCGCCACCCGCGACGACGTCCCCAG
GGCCGTACGCACCCTCGCCGCCGCGTTCGCCGACTACCCCGCCACGCGCCACACCGTCGATCCGGACCGC
CACATCGAGCGGGTCACCGAGCTGCAAGAACTCTTCCTCACGCGCGTCGGGCTCGACATCGGCAAGGTGT
GGGTCGCGGACGACGGCGCCGCCGTGGCGGTCTGGACCACGCCGGAGAGCGTCGAAGCGGGGGCGGTGTT
CGCCGAGATCGGCCCGCGCATGGCCGAGTTGAGCGGTTCCCGGCTGGCCGCGCAGCAACAGATGGAAGGC
CTCCTGGCGCCGCACCGGCCCAAGGAGCCCGCGTGGTTCCTGGCCACCGTCGGAGTCTCGCCCGACCACC
AGGGCAAGGGTCTGGGCAGCGCCGTCGTGCTCCCCGGAGTGGAGGCGGCCGAGCGCGCCGGGGTGCCCGC
CTTCCTGGAGACCTCCGCGCCCCGCAACCTCCCCTTCTACGAGCGGCTCGGCTTCACCGTCACCGCCGAC
GTCGAGGTGCCCGAAGGACCGCGCACCTGGTGCATGACCCGCAAGCCCGGTGCCTGAACGCGTTAAGTCG
ACAATCAACCTCTGGATTACAAAATTTGTGAAAGATTGACTGGTATTCTTAACTATGTTGCTCCTTTTAC
GCTATGTGGATACGCTGCTTTAATGCCTTTGTATCATGCTATTGCTTCCCGTATGGCTTTCATTTTCTCC
TCCTTGTATAAATCCTGGTTGCTGTCTCTTTATGAGGAGTTGTGGCCCGTTGTCAGGCAACGTGGCGTGG
TGTGCACTGTGTTTGCTGACGCAACCCCCACTGGTTGGGGCATTGCCACCACCTGTCAGCTCCTTTCCGG
GACTTTCGCTTTCCCCCTCCCTATTGCCACGGCGGAACTCATCGCCGCCTGCCTTGCCCGCTGCTGGACA
GGGGCTCGGCTGTTGGGCACTGACAATTCCGTGGTGTTGTCGGGGAAATCATCGTCCTTTCCTTGGCTGC
TCGCCTGTGTTGCCACCTGGATTCTGCGCGGGACGTCCTTCTGCTACGTCCCTTCGGCCCTCAATCCAGC
GGACCTTCCTTCCCGCGGCCTGCTGCCGGCTCTGCGGCCTCTTCCGCGTCTTCGCCTTCGCCCTCAGACG
AGTCGGATCTCCCTTTGGGCCGCCTCCCCGCGTCGACTTTAAGACCAATGACTTACAAGGCAGCTGTAGA
TCTTAGCCACTTTTTAAAAGAAAAGGGGGGACTGGAAGGGCTAATTCACTCCCAACGAAGACAAGATCTG
CTTTTTGCTTGTACTGGGTCTCTCTGGTTAGACCAGATCTGAGCCTGGGAGCTCTCTGGCTAACTAGGGA
ACCCACTGCTTAAGCCTCAATAAAGCTTGCCTTGAGTGCTTCAAGTAGTGTGTGCCCGTCTGTTGTGTGA
CTCTGGTAACTAGAGATCCCTCAGACCCTTTTAGTCAGTGTGGAAAATCTCTAGCAGTACGTATAGTAGT
TCATGTCATCTTATTATTCAGTATTTATAACTTGCAAAGAAATGAATATCAGAGAGTGAGAGGAACTTGT
TTATTGCAGCTTATAATGGTTACAAATAAAGCAATAGCATCACAAATTTCACAAATAAAGCATTTTTTTC
ACTGCATTCTAGTTGTGGTTTGTCCAAACTCATCAATGTATCTTATCATGTCTGGCTCTAGCTATCCCGC
CCCTAACTCCGCCCATCCCGCCCCTAACTCCGCCCAGTTCCGCCCATTCTCCGCCCCATGGCTGACTAAT
TTTTTTTATTTATGCAGAGGCCGAGGCCGCCTCGGCCTCTGAGCTATTCCAGAAGTAGTGAGGAGGCTTT
TTTGGAGGCCTAGGGACGTACCCAATTCGCCCTATAGTGAGTCGTATTACGCGCGCTCACTGGCCGTCGT
TTTACAACGTCGTGACTGGGAAAACCCTGGCGTTACCCAACTTAATCGCCTTGCAGCACATCCCCCTTTC
GCCAGCTGGCGTAATAGCGAAGAGGCCCGCACCGATCGCCCTTCCCAACAGTTGCGCAGCCTGAATGGCG
AATGGG
[124 nt withheld, positions 3367-3490]
C
[91 nt withheld, positions 3492-3582]
A
[49 nt withheld, positions 3584-3632]
CCTTTGACGTTGGAGTCCACGTTCTTT
[37 nt withheld, positions 3660-3696]
ACCCTATCTCGGTCTATTCTTTTGATTTATAAGGGATTTTGCCGATTTCGGCCTATTGGTTAAAAAATGA
GCTGATTTAACAAAAATTTAACGCGAATTTTAACAAAATATTAACGCTTACAATTTAGGTGGCACTTTTC
GGGGAAATGTGCGCGGAACCCCTATTTGTTTATTTTTCTAAATACATTCAAATATGTATCCGCTCATGAG
ACAATAACCCTGATAAATGCTTCAATAATATTGAAAAAGGAAGAGTATGAGTATTCAACATTTCCGTGTC
GCCCTTATTCCCTTTTTTGCGGCATTTTGCCTTCCTGTTTTTGCTCACCCAGAAACGCTGGTGAAAGTAA
AAGATGCTGAAGATCAGTTGGGTGCACGAGTGGGTTACATCGAACTGGATCTCAACAGCGGTAAGATCCT
TGAGAGTTTTCGCCCCGAAGAACGTTTTCCAATGATGAGCACTTTTAAAGTTCTGCTATGTGGCGCGGTA
TTATCCCGTATTGACGCCGGGCAAGAGCAACTCGGTCGCCGCATACACTATTCTCAGAATGACTTGGTTG
AGTACTCACCAGTCACAGAAAAGCATCTTACGGATGGCATGACAGTAAGAGAATTATGCAGTGCTGCCAT
AACCATGAGTGATAACACTGCGGCCAACTTACTTCTGACAACGATCGGAGGACCGAAGGAGCTAACCGCT
TTTTTGCACAACATGGGGGATCATGTAACTCGCCTTGATCGTTGGGAACCGGAGCTGAATGAAGCCATAC
CAAACGACGAGCGTGACACCACGATGCCTGTAGCAATGGCAACAACGTTGCGCAAACTATTAACTGGCGA
ACTACTTACTCTAGCTTCCCGGCAACAATTAATAGACTGGATGGAGGCGGATAAAGTTGCAGGACCACTT
CTGCGCTCGGCCCTTCCGGCTGGCTGGTTTATTGCTGATAAATCTGGAGCCGGTGAGCGTGGGTCTCGCG
GTATCATTGCAGCACTGGGGCCAGATGGTAAGCCCTCCCGTATCGTAGTTATCTACACGACGGGGAGTCA
GGCAACTATGGATGAACGAAATAGACAGATCGCTGAGATAGGTGCCTCACTGATTAAGCATTGGTAACTG
TCAGACCAAGTTTACTCATATATACTTTAGATTGATTTAAAACTTCATTTTTAATTTAAAAGGATCTAGG
TGAAGATCCTTTTTGATAATCTCATGACCAAAATCCCTTAACGTGAGTTTTCGTTCCACTGAGCGTCAGA
CCCCGTAGAAAAGATCAAAGGATCTTCTTGAGATCCTTTTTTTCTGCGCGTAATCTGCTGCTTGCAAACA
AAAAAACCACCGCTACCAGCGGTGGTTTGTTTGCCGGATCAAGAGCTACCAACTCTTTTTCCGAAGGTAA
CTGGCTTCAGCAGAGCGCAGATACCAAATACTGTTCTTCTAGTGTAGCCGTAGTTAGGCCACCACTTCAA
GAACTCTGTAGCACCGCCTACATACCTCGCTCTGCTAATCCTGTTACCAGTGGCTGCTGCCAGTGGCGAT
AAGTCGTGTCTTACCGGGTTGGACTCAAGACGATAGTTACCGGATAAGGCGCAGCGGTCGGGCTGAACGG
GGGGTTCGTGCACACAGCCCAGCTTGGAGCGAACGACCTACACCGAACTGAGATACCTACAGCGTGAGCT
ATGAGAAAGCGCCACGCTTCCCGAAGGGAGAAAGGCGGACAGGTATCCGGTAAGCGGCAGGGTCGGAACA
GGAGAGCGCACGAGGGAGCTTCCAGGGGGAAACGCCTGGTATCTTTATAGTCCTGTCGGGTTTCGCCACC
TCTGACTTGAGCGTCGATTTTTGTGATGCTCGTCAGGGGGGCGGAGCCTATGGAAAAACGCCAGCAACGC
GGCCTTTTTACGGTTCCTGGCCTTTTGCTGGCCTTTTGCTCACATGTTCTTTCCTGCGTTATCCCCTGAT
TCTGTGGATAACCGTATTACCGCCTTTGAGTGAGCTGATACCGCTCGCCGCAGCCGAACGACCGAGCGCA
GCGAGTCAGTGAGCGAGGAAGCGGAAGAGCGCCCAATACGCAAACCGCCTCTCCCCGCGCGTTGGCCGAT
TCATTAATGCAGCTGGCACGACAGGTTTCCCGACTGGAAAGCGGGCAGTGAGCGCAACGCAATTAATGTG
AGTTAGCTCACTCATTAGGCACCCCAGGCTTTACACTTTATGCTTCCGGCTCGTATGTTGTGTGGAATTG
TGAGCGGATAACAATTTCACACAGGAAACAGCTATGACCATGATTACGCCAAGCGCGCAATTAACCCTCA
CTAAAGGGAACAAAAGCTGGAGCTGCAAGCTTAATGTAGTCTTATGCAATACTCTTGTAGTCTTGCAACA
TGGTAACGATGAGTTAGCAACATGCCTTACAAGGAGAGAAAAAGCACCGTGCATGCCGATTGGTGGAAGT
AAGGTGGTACGATCGTGCCTTATTAGGAAGGCAACAGACGGGTCTGACATGGATTGGACGAACCACTGAA
TTGCCGCATTGCAGAGATATTGTATTTAAGTGCCTAGCTCGATACATAAACGGGTCTCTCTGGTTAGACC
AGATCTGAGCCTGGGAGCTCTCTGGCTAACTAGGGAACCCACTGCTTAAGCCTCAATAAAGCTTGCCTTG
AGTGCTTCAAGTAGTGTGTGCCCGTCTGTTGTGTGACTCTGGTAACTAGAGATCCCTCAGACCCTTTTAG
TCAGTGTGGAAAATCTCTAGCAGTGGCGCCCGAACAGGGACTTGAAAGCGAAAGGGAAACCAGAGGAGCT
CTCTCGACGCAGGACTCGGCTTGCTGAAGCGCGCACGGCAAGAGGCGAGGGGCGGCGACTGGTGAGTACG
CCAAAAATTTTGACTAGCGGAGGCTAGAAGGAGAGAGATGGGTGCGAGAGCGTCAGTATTAAGCGGGGGA
GAATTAGATCGCGATGGGAAAAAATTCGGTTAAGGCCAGGGGGAAAGAAAAAATATAAATTAAAACATAT
AGTATGGGCAAGCAGGGAGCTAGAACGATTCGCAGTTAATCCTGGCCTGTTAGAAACATCAGAAGGCTGT
AGACAAATACTGGGACAGCTACAACCATCCCTTCAGACAGGATCAGAAGAACTTAGATCATTATATAATA
CAGTAGCAACCCTCTATTGTGTGCATCAAAGGATAGAGATAAAAGACACCAAGGAAGCTTTAGACAAGAT
AGAGGAAGAGCAAAACAAAAGTAAGACCACCGCACAGCAAGCGGCCGCTGATCTTCAGACCTGGAGGAGG
AGATATGAGGGACAATTGGAGAAGTGAATTATATAAATATAAAGTAGTAAAAATTGAACCATTAGGAGTA
GCACCCACCAAGGCAAAGAGAAGAGTGGTGCAGAGAGAAAAAAGAGCAGTGGGAATAGGAGCTTTGTTCC
TTGGGTTCTTGGGAGCAGCAGGAAGCACTATGGGCGCAGCGTCAATGACGCTGACGGTACAGGCCAGACA
ATTATTGTCTGGTATAGTGCAGCAGCAGAACAATTTGCTGAGGGCTATTGAGGCGCAACAGCATCTGTTG
CAACTCACAGTCTGGGGCATCAAGCAGCTCCAGGCAAGAATCCTGGCTGTGGAAAGATACCTAAAGGATC
AACAGCTCCTGGGGATTTGGGGTTGCTCTGGAAAACTCATTTGCACCACTGCTGTGCCTTGGAATGCTAG
TTGGAGTAATAAATCTCTGGAACAGATTTGGAATCACACGACCTGGATGGAGTGGGACAGAGAAATTAAC
AATTACACAAGCTTAATACACTCCTTAATTGAAGAATCGCAAAACCAGCAAGAAAAGAATGAACAAGAAT
TATTGGAATTAGATAAATGGGCAAGTTTGTGGAATTGGTTTAACATAACAAATTGGCTGTGGTATATAAA
ATTATTCATAATGATAGTAGGAGGCTTGGTAGGTTTAAGAATAGTTTTTGCTGTACTTTCTATAGTGAAT
AGAGTTAGGCAGGGATATTCACCATTATCGTTTCAGACCCACCTCCCAACCCCGAGGGGACCCAGAGAGG
GCCTATTTCCCATGATTCCTTCATATTTGCATATACGATACAAGGCTGTTAGAGAGATAATTAGAATTAA
TTTGACTGTAAACACAAAGATATTAGTACAAAATACGTGACGTAGAAAGTAATAATTTCTTGGGTAGTTT
GCAGTTTTAAAATTATGTTTTAAAATGGACTATCATATGCTTACCGTAACTTGAAAGTATTTCGATTTCT
TGGCTTTATATATCTTGTGGAAAGGACGAAACACCGACTCAGTCGGATTCAATGGAGTTTTAGAGCTAGA
AATAGCAAGTTAAAATAAGGCTAGTCCGTTATCAACTTGAAAAAGTGGCACCGAGTCGGTGCTTTTTTAA
GCTTGGCGTAACTAGATCTTGAGACAAATGGCAGTATTCATCCACAATTTTAAAAGAAAAGGGGGGATTG
GGGGGTACAGTGCAGGGGAAAGAATAGTAGACATAATAGCAACAGACATACAAACTAAAGAATTACAAAA
ACAAATTACAAAAATTCAAAATTTTCGGGTTTATTACAGGGACAGCAGAGATCCACTTTGGCGCCGGCTC
GAGGGGG
