>Addgene plasmid #76809 | PANK2 gRNA (BRDN0001149459) | depositor partial sequence | sequence record 144269 | Target Sequence
ACTCAGTCGGATTCAATGGA
