>Addgene plasmid #76809 | PANK2 gRNA (BRDN0001149459) | addgene partial sequence | sequence record 186547 | hU6-F
TAGAAAGTAATAATTTCTTGGGTAGTTTGCAGTTTTAAAATTATGTTTTAAAATGGACTATCATATGCTT
ACCGTAACTTGAAAGTATTTCGATTTCTTGGCTTTATATATCTTGTGGAAAGGACGAAACACCGACTCAG
TCGGATTCAATGGAGTTTTAGAGCTAGAAATAGCAAGTTAAAATAAGGCTAGTCCGTTATCAACTTGAAA
AAGTGGCACCGAGTCGGTGCTTTTTTAAGCTTGGCGTAACTAGATCTTGAGACAAATGGCAGTATTCATC
CACAATTTTAAAAGAAAAGGGGGGATTGGGGGGTACAGTGCAGGGGAAAGAATAGTAGACATAATAGCAA
CAGACATACAAACTAAAGAATTACAAAAACAAATTACAAAAATTCAAAATTTTCGGGTTTATTACAGGGA
CAGCAGAGATCCACTTTGGCGCCGGCTCGAGGGGGCCCGGGTGCAAAGATGGATAAAGTTTTAAACAGAG
AGGAATCTTTGCAGCTAATGGACCTTCTAGGTCTTGAAAGGAGTGGGAATTGGCTCCGGTGCCCGTCAGT
GGGCAGAGCG
